>Addgene plasmid #220725 | AiP2035 - pAAV-AiE2182m-minBG-iCre(R297T)-BGHpA | addgene full sequence | sequence record 465244 | Addgene NGS Result
CCTGCAGGCAGCTGCGCGCTCGCTCGCTCACTGAGGCCGCCCGGGCGTCGGGCGACCTTTGGTCGCCCGG
CCTCAGTGAGCGAGCGAGCGCGCAGAGAGGGAGTGGCCAACTCCATCACTAGGGGTTCCTGCGGCCGCAC
GCGTGCCTGAGCAGAACATTTTGATTCTCAAATCAAAACACTAGGAAAGAAAATGCCAATTATTTCATAA
AGAAATAATCACTGAAGTGATCTTTCATAAAAGCAGAGCACCTAGCATGTCAGAGGGCAAGTGACATTTA
TTGACAGCACTGTGAACTACATATAGTTCTGTAAGCCGCCTGCTGCCACACTAACTGGGTTTCTGAGTGG
GAGGCCAGAGCTGTATGGAAGGAAACGGCGAGAGAAATAATGGAGGCCAACATATGTTTCTGTTCAAGAT
CCCCAAAGTTTACTAAGAGTCTGTGCTTATAAAGGGGGAGGCCCATCCCCCGCCAATCCATTCTTGGTGC
CTGTTGCCAGCCTGTAGGCATATCTGCTGGATGCTGTCTCAGGAATATCTCAAGGGCCTCTCAGCAGGTT
GCAGTGTCTTGGAGAAGAGCAGCAGTAGTTGACATAACAATAGAGCCATCTAAATTGGAAGACTACACCC
CTGATAATCTCATATTCAGTGGCAGCAAAGTCTGAATCAGCCTGCTTCAAGGCTGAGGGAGGCTACATAG
TTCCATAATGTTCCAATGAGTTATGCATAGACTCATTCAACATTTTCCATCTCCCCTTTTGTAATTAAAA
TGGCCCGTGAAAGCCCCTTTGGTAGCACATACTGAAAGGAGCTCGGGCTGGGCATAAAAGTCAGGGCAGA
GCCATCTATTGCTTACATTTGCTTCTGGGATCCAGATCTTTCGAAGCTAGCCACCATGGTGCCCAAGAAG
AAGAGGAAAGTCTCCAACCTGCTGACTGTGCACCAAAACCTGCCTGCCCTCCCTGTGGATGCCACCTCTG
ATGAAGTCAGGAAGAACCTGATGGACATGTTCAGGGACAGGCAGGCCTTCTCTGAACACACCTGGAAGAT
GCTCCTGTCTGTGTGCAGATCCTGGGCTGCCTGGTGCAAGCTGAACAACAGGAAATGGTTCCCTGCTGAA
CCTGAGGATGTGAGGGACTACCTCCTGTACCTGCAAGCCAGAGGCCTGGCTGTGAAGACCATCCAACAGC
ACCTGGGCCAGCTCAACATGCTGCACAGGAGATCTGGCCTGCCTCGCCCTTCTGACTCCAATGCTGTGTC
CCTGGTGATGAGGAGAATCAGAAAGGAGAATGTGGATGCTGGGGAGAGAGCCAAGCAGGCCCTGGCCTTT
GAACGCACTGACTTTGACCAAGTCAGATCCCTGATGGAGAACTCTGACAGATGCCAGGACATCAGGAACC
TGGCCTTCCTGGGCATTGCCTACAACACCCTGCTGCGCATTGCCGAAATTGCCAGAATCAGAGTGAAGGA
CATCTCCCGCACCGATGGTGGGAGAATGCTGATCCACATTGGCAGGACCAAGACCCTGGTGTCCACAGCT
GGTGTGGAGAAGGCCCTGTCCCTGGGGGTTACCAAGCTGGTGGAGAGATGGATCTCTGTGTCTGGTGTGG
CTGATGACCCCAACAACTACCTGTTCTGCCGGGTCAGAAAGAATGGTGTGGCTGCCCCTTCTGCCACCTC
CCAACTGTCCACCCGGGCCCTGGAAGGGATCTTTGAGGCCACCCACCGCCTGATCTATGGTGCCAAGGAT
GACTCTGGGCAGAGATACCTGGCCTGGTCTGGCCACTCTGCCAGAGTGGGTGCTGCCACCGACATGGCCA
GGGCTGGTGTGTCCATCCCTGAAATCATGCAGGCTGGTGGCTGGACCAATGTGAACATTGTGATGAACTA
CATCAGAAACCTGGACTCTGAGACTGGGGCCATGGTGAGGCTGCTCGAAGATGGGGACTGAGGCGCGCCG
AATTCGATATCATAATCAACCTCTGGATTACAAAATTTGTGAAAGATTGACTGGTATTCTTAACTATGTT
GCTCCTTTTACGCTATGTGGATACGCTGCTTTAATGCCTTTGTATCATGCTATTGCTTCCCGTATGGCTT
TCATTTTCTCCTCCTTGTATAAATCCTGGTTAGTTCTTGCCACGGCGGAACTCATCGCCGCCTGCCTTGC
CCGCTGCTGGACAGGGGCTCGGCTGTTGGGCACTGACAATTCCGTGGCTCGAGAGATCTTCGACTGTGCC
TTCTAGTTGCCAGCCATCTGTTGTTTGCCCCTCCCCCGTGCCTTCCTTGACCCTGGAAGGTGCCACTCCC
ACTGTCCTTTCCTAATAAAATGAGGAAATTGCATCGCATTGTCTGAGTAGGTGTCATTCTATTCTGGGGG
GTGGGGTGGGGCAGGACAGCAAGGGGGAGGATTGGGAAGACAATAGCAGGCATGAGATCTCACGTGCGGA
CCGAGCGGCCGCAGGAACCCCTAGTGATGGAGTTGGCCACTCCCTCTCTGCGCGCTCGCTCGCTCACTGA
GGCCGGGCGACCAAAGGTCGCCCGACGCCCGGGCTTTGCCCGGGCGGCCTCAGTGAGCGAGCGAGCGCGC
AGCTGCCTGCAGGGGCGCCTGATGCGGTATTTTCTCCTTACGCATCTGTGCGGTATTTCACACCGCATA
[95 nt withheld, positions 2660-2754]
T
[46 nt withheld, positions 2756-2801]
C
[141 nt withheld, positions 2803-2943]
CCTTTGACGTTGGAGTCCACGTTCTTT
[37 nt withheld, positions 2971-3007]
ACTCTATCTCGGGCTATTCTTTTGATTTATAAGGGATTTTGCCGATTTCGGTCTATTGGTTAAAAAATGA
GCTGATTTAACAAAAATTTAACGCGAATTTTAACAAAATATTAACGTTTACAATTTTATGGTGCACTCTC
AGTACAATCTGCTCTGATGCCGCATAGTTAAGCCAGCCCCGACACCCGCCAACACCCGCTGACGCGCCCT
GACGGGCTTGTCTGCTCCCGGCATCCGCTTACAGACAAGCTGTGACCGTCTCCGGGAGCTGCATGTGTCA
GAGGTTTTCACCGTCATCACCGAAACGCGCGAGACGAAAGGGCCTCGTGATACGCCTATTTTTATAGGTT
AATGTCATGATAATAATGGTTTCTTAGACGTCAGGTGGCACTTTTCGGGGAAATGTGCGCGGAACCCCTA
TTTGTTTATTTTTCTAAATACATTCAAATATGTATCCGCTCATGAGACAATAACCCTGATAAATGCTTCA
ATAATATTGAAAAAGGAAGAGTATGAGTATTCAACATTTCCGTGTCGCCCTTATTCCCTTTTTTGCGGCA
TTTTGCCTTCCTGTTTTTGCTCACCCAGAAACGCTGGTGAAAGTAAAAGATGCTGAAGATCAGTTGGGTG
CACGAGTGGGTTACATCGAACTGGATCTCAACAGCGGTAAGATCCTTGAGAGTTTTCGCCCCGAAGAACG
TTTTCCAATGATGAGCACTTTTAAAGTTCTGCTATGTGGCGCGGTATTATCCCGTATTGACGCCGGGCAA
GAGCAACTCGGTCGCCGCATACACTATTCTCAGAATGACTTGGTTGAGTACTCACCAGTCACAGAAAAGC
ATCTTACGGATGGCATGACAGTAAGAGAATTATGCAGTGCTGCCATAACCATGAGTGATAACACTGCGGC
CAACTTACTTCTGACAACGATCGGAGGACCGAAGGAGCTAACCGCTTTTTTGCACAACATGGGGGATCAT
GTAACTCGCCTTGATCGTTGGGAACCGGAGCTGAATGAAGCCATACCAAACGACGAGCGTGACACCACGA
TGCCTGTAGCAATGGCAACAACGTTGCGCAAACTATTAACTGGCGAACTACTTACTCTAGCTTCCCGGCA
ACAATTAATAGACTGGATGGAGGCGGATAAAGTTGCAGGACCACTTCTGCGCTCGGCCCTTCCGGCTGGC
TGGTTTATTGCTGATAAATCTGGAGCCGGTGAGCGTGGGTCTCGCGGTATCATTGCAGCACTGGGGCCAG
ATGGTAAGCCCTCCCGTATCGTAGTTATCTACACGACGGGGAGTCAGGCAACTATGGATGAACGAAATAG
ACAGATCGCTGAGATAGGTGCCTCACTGATTAAGCATTGGTAACTGTCAGACCAAGTTTACTCATATATA
CTTTAGATTGATTTAAAACTTCATTTTTAATTTAAAAGGATCTAGGTGAAGATCCTTTTTGATAATCTCA
TGACCAAAATCCCTTAACGTGAGTTTTCGTTCCACTGAGCGTCAGACCCCGTAGAAAAGATCAAAGGATC
TTCTTGAGATCCTTTTTTTCTGCGCGTAATCTGCTGCTTGCAAACAAAAAAACCACCGCTACCAGCGGTG
GTTTGTTTGCCGGATCAAGAGCTACCAACTCTTTTTCCGAAGGTAACTGGCTTCAGCAGAGCGCAGATAC
CAAATACTGTTCTTCTAGTGTAGCCGTAGTTAGGCCACCACTTCAAGAACTCTGTAGCACCGCCTACATA
CCTCGCTCTGCTAATCCTGTTACCAGTGGCTGCTGCCAGTGGCGATAAGTCGTGTCTTACCGGGTTGGAC
TCAAGACGATAGTTACCGGATAAGGCGCAGCGGTCGGGCTGAACGGGGGGTTCGTGCACACAGCCCAGCT
TGGAGCGAACGACCTACACCGAACTGAGATACCTACAGCGTGAGCTATGAGAAAGCGCCACGCTTCCCGA
AGGGAGAAAGGCGGACAGGTATCCGGTAAGCGGCAGGGTCGGAACAGGAGAGCGCACGAGGGAGCTTCCA
GGGGGAAACGCCTGGTATCTTTATAGTCCTGTCGGGTTTCGCCACCTCTGACTTGAGCGTCGATTTTTGT
GATGCTCGTCAGGGGGGCGGAGCCTATGGAAAAACGCCAGCAACGCGGCCTTTTTACGGTTCCTGGCCTT
TTGCTGGCCTTTTGCTCACATGT
Features (pLannotate 1.2.2; 14 found; start..end, strand, type, name):
     12..39      +  repeat_region  AAV2 ITR (fragment): inverted terminal repeat of adeno-associated virus serotype 2 inverted
     68..95      +  repeat_region  AAV2 ITR (fragment): inverted terminal repeat of adeno-associated virus serotype 2 inverted
    923..1948    +  CDS            cre: RECR_BPP1 - Experimental evidence at protein level: Swiss-Prot protein existence level 1. Catalyzes site-specific recombination between two 34-base- pair LOXP sites. Its role is to maintain the phage genome as a monomeric unit-copy plasmid in the lysogenic state. From Escherichia phage P1 (Bacteriophage P1).
   1974..2131    +  misc_feature   WPRE (fragment): woodchuck hepatitis virus posttranscriptional regulatory element
   2137..2217    +  misc_feature   WPRE (fragment): woodchuck hepatitis virus posttranscriptional regulatory element
   2234..2345    +  polyA_signal   bGH poly(A) signal: bovine growth hormone polyadenylation signal
   2463..2603    +  repeat_region  AAV2 ITR: inverted terminal repeat of adeno-associated virus serotype 2 inverted
   2608..2659    -  misc_feature   bom (fragment): basis of mobility region from pBR322
   2678..3133    +  rep_origin     f1 ori (sequence partly withheld): f1 bacteriophage origin of replication; arrow indicates direction of (+) strand synthesis
   3134..3183    -  misc_feature   bom (fragment): basis of mobility region from pBR322
   3285..3320    -  CDS            rop (fragment): Rop protein, which maintains plasmids at low copy number; rop
   3415..3519    +  promoter       AmpR promoter: bla
   3520..4380    +  CDS            AmpR: β-lactamase; bla; confers resistance to ampicillin, carbenicillin, and related antibiotics
   4551..5139    +  rep_origin     ori: high-copy-number ColE1/pMB1/pBR322/pUC origin of replication
