[The description below was written by a language model from this plasmid's Addgene catalogue record and pLannotate feature annotations shown in this document.]
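Description:
AiP2035 - pAAV-AiE2182m-minBG-iCre(R297T)-BGHpA is an AAV transfer plasmid built on a pAAV2 backbone, about 5.2 kb in the sequenced record, intended for packaging recombinant adeno-associated virus that delivers Cre recombinase to selected brain cell populations. It is maintained in bacteria through a high-copy ColE1/pUC-type origin and selected with ampicillin via the β-lactamase gene and its promoter. An f1 phage origin and small remnants of pBR322 bom and rop sequences are also present in the backbone. The expression cassette is flanked by AAV2 inverted terminal repeats, which provide the signals for genome replication and encapsidation. The automated annotation detects the right-hand ITR in full but only short fragments of the left one, which is common for these repetitive, structured elements and does not by itself show whether that ITR is intact.

The payload places the enhancer AiE2182m upstream of the minimal beta-globin promoter (minBG), so that transcription depends on enhancer activity and is restricted to the cell types in which the enhancer is active. The record does not name those populations beyond "specific populations of brain cells", and neither the enhancer nor minBG is annotated in the feature table, though the unannotated region upstream of the coding sequence is where they would lie. The driven gene is iCre(R297T), a synthetic, codon-improved Cre carrying an R297T substitution. It is followed by sequences matching fragments of the WPRE, consistent with a shortened post-transcriptional enhancing element, and by the bovine growth hormone polyadenylation signal. The construct belongs to a collection of enhancer AAVs for genetic access to cortical cell types. It is typically used to trigger recombination of loxP-flanked reporter or effector alleles in the targeted cells.
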