Addgene plasmid #220725: AiP2035 - pAAV-AiE2182m-minBG-iCre(R297T)-BGHpA
Purpose: AiE2182m is an enhancer sequence, designed to induce cre-dependent recombination in specific populations of brain cells
Depositing lab: Allen Institute for Brain Science & Bosiljka Tasic. Depositing organization: Allen Institute. Publication: A suite of enhancer AAVs and transgenic mouse lines for genetic access to cortical cell types. Ben-Simon Y, Hooper M, Narayan S, Daigle TL, Dwivedi D, Way SW, Oster A, Stafford DA, Mich JK, Taormina MJ, Martinez RA, Opitz-Araya X, Roth JR, Alexander JR, Allen S, Amster A, Arbuckle J, Ayala A, Baker PM, Bakken TE, Barcelli T, Barta S, Bendrick J, Bertagnolli D, Bielstein C, Bishwakarma P, Bowlus J, Boyer G, Brouner K, Casian B, Casper T, Chakka AB, Chakrabarty R, Chance RK, Chavan S, Clark M, Colbert K, Collman F, Daniel S, Departee M, DiValentin P, Donadio N, Dotson N, Egdorf T, Fliss T, Gabitto M, Garcia J, Gary A, Gasperini M, Gloe J, Goldy J, Gore BB, Graybuck L, Greisman N, Haeseleer F, Halterman C, Haradon Z, Hastings SD, Helback O, Ho W, Hockemeyer D, Huang C, Huff S, Hunker A, Johansen N, Jones D, Juneau Z, Kalmbach B, Kannan M, Khem S, Kussick E, Kutsal R, Larsen R, Lee C, Lee AY, Leibly M, Lenz GH, Li S, Liang E, Lusk N, Madigan Z, Malloy J, Malone J, McCue R, Melchor J, Mollenkopf T, Moosman S, Morin E, Newman D, Ng L, Ngo K, Omstead V, Otto S, Oyama A, Pena N, Pham T, Phillips E, Pom CA, Potekhina L, Ransford S, Ray PL, Rette D, Reynoldson C, Rimorin C, Rocha D, Ruiz A, Sanchez REA, Sawyer L, Sedeno-Cortes A, Sevigny JP, Shapovalova N, Shepard N, Shulga L, Sigler AR, Siverts L, Soliman S, Somasundaram S, Staats B, Stewart K, Szelenyi E, Tieu M, Trader C, Tran A, van Velthoven CTJ, Walker M, Wang Y, Weed N, Wirthlin M, Wood T, Wynalda B, Yao Z, Zhou T, Ariza J, Dee N, Reding M, Ronellenfitch K, Mufti S, Sunkin SM, Smith KA, Esposito L, Waters J, Thyagarajan B, Yao S, Lein ES, Zeng H, Levi BP, Ngai J, Ting JT, Tasic B. Cell. 2025 May 16:S0092-8674(25)00513-6. doi: 10.1016/j.cell.2025.05.002. PubMed 40403729.
Backbone
  Vector backbone: pAAV2
  Vector type: AAV
Growth in bacteria
  Bacterial resistance: Ampicillin, 100 μg/mL
  Growth temperature: 37°C
  Growth strain: NEB Stable
  Copy number: High Copy
Gene/Insert
  Gene/Insert name: iCre(R297T)
  Species: Synthetic
  Promoter: minBG
  Cloning method: Gibson Cloning
Terms and licenses: Academic/Nonprofit Terms; Industry Terms: Not Available to Industry
Depositor comments: 5' Cloning Site: MluI (not destroyed), 3' Cloning Site: SgrAI (not destroyed). Please visit https://doi.org/10.1101/2024.06.10.597244 for bioRxiv preprint.
How to cite: AiP2035 - pAAV-AiE2182m-minBG-iCre(R297T)-BGHpA was a gift from Allen Institute for Brain Science & Bosiljka Tasic (Addgene plasmid # 220725 ; http://n2t.net/addgene:220725 ; RRID:Addgene_220725)
